Addgene plasmid #21803: pcDNA-Dest53-SHP-1 S591D
Depositing lab: Stephen Shaw. Depositing organization: National Cancer Institute (NCI). Publication: Rapid T cell receptor-mediated SHP-1 S591 phosphorylation regulates SHP-1 cellular localization and phosphatase activity. Liu Y, Kruhlak MJ, Hao JJ, Shaw S. J Leukoc Biol. 2007 Sep . 82(3):742-51. 10.1189/jlb.1206736 PubMed 17575265.
Backbone
  Vector backbone: pcDNA-Dest53
  Backbone size w/o insert (bp): 7767
  Vector type: Mammalian Expression
Growth in bacteria
  Bacterial resistance: Ampicillin, 100 μg/mL
  Growth temperature: 37°C
  Growth strain: DH5alpha
  Copy number: High Copy
Gene/Insert
  Gene/Insert name: SHP-1
  Species: H. sapiens (human)
  Insert size (bp): 1785
  Mutation: changed Serine 591 to Aspartic acid
  Entrez Gene: PTPN6 (a.k.a. HCP, HCPH, HPTP1C, PTP-1C, SH-PTP1, SHP-1, SHP-1L, SHP1)
  Tag / fusion protein: GFP (N terminal on backbone)
  Cloning method: Restriction Enzyme; 5′ cloning site gataway cloning (not destroyed); 3′ cloning site gataway cloning (not destroyed)
  Sequencing primers: 5′ T7
Resource information
  A portion of this plasmid was derived from a plasmid made by: Plasmids are derived from a construct originally from Dr. Taolin Yi
Terms and licenses: Academic/Nonprofit Terms; Industry Terms: Not Available to Industry
How to cite: pcDNA-Dest53-SHP-1 S591D was a gift from Stephen Shaw (Addgene plasmid # 21803 ; http://n2t.net/addgene:21803 ; RRID:Addgene_21803)
