[The description below was written by a language model from this plasmid's Addgene catalogue record.]
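Description:
pcDNA-Dest53-SHP-1 S591D is a mammalian expression plasmid built on the pcDNA-Dest53 backbone (about 7.8 kb without insert), a Gateway destination vector that supplies an N-terminal GFP tag. It is maintained in E. coli as a high-copy plasmid under ampicillin selection. The record gives no feature table, so the promoter, polyadenylation signal, origin of replication and any mammalian selection marker are not stated. A T7 primer is listed for sequencing from the 5′ side of the insert, which implies a T7 priming site upstream of the cassette. The cloning method field is recorded as restriction enzyme, but both cloning sites are annotated as Gateway cloning, consistent with the insert having been moved into the destination vector by recombination.

The payload is a roughly 1.8 kb human SHP-1 coding sequence (gene PTPN6, also known as PTP-1C, HCP or SH-PTP1), a protein tyrosine phosphatase, expressed as a GFP–SHP-1 fusion. It carries a substitution of serine 591 to aspartic acid. Replacing a phosphorylatable serine with an acidic residue is a standard way of mimicking constitutive phosphorylation at that position. The associated study concerns rapid T cell receptor-triggered phosphorylation of SHP-1 at S591 and its effect on the enzyme's cellular localization and phosphatase activity. The construct therefore suits transfection experiments in which the GFP tag is used to follow the subcellular distribution of the mutant, and to compare its behaviour and activity with other forms of the protein. The SHP-1 sequence is noted as being derived from an earlier construct made by another laboratory.
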