>Addgene plasmid #21803 | pcDNA-Dest53-SHP-1 S591D | addgene partial sequence | sequence record 27563 | 21803 with BGH-rev
GNNCTATTATTATCACCACTTTGTACAAGAAAGCTGGGTCGGCGCGCCCACCCTTTCACTTCCTCTTGAG
GTCACCCTTGCTCTTCTCCTTGTCTGCTGACCGCTGCTTCTTCACTTTCTCCTCCCTCTTGTTCTTAGTG
TGCAGGTTCTCATACACATCCTCCTTGTGTTTGGACGAGGTGCGGGAGGCCTTGGCATGGGCATTCTTCA
TGGCTGGGGGATAGGTGATGTTCCCGTACTCCGACTCCTGGCCCTTCTGCGACTGCAGGACCTCCAGCTT
CTTCTTAGTGGTTTCAATGAACTGGGCGATGGCCACGTAGATGAACTTGTACTGCGCCTCCGTCTGCACC
ATGCCCGAGCGCTGCGCCCGCACCATCTGGATGGTCTTCTGGATGTCAATGTCACAGTCCAGGCCCTTGG
TGGAGATGTTCTCCATGAGCATGTCGATGACAATGATGGTGCCTGTGCGGCCGATGCCGGCGCTGCAGTG
CACGATGATGGGCCCTGCGTGAGGCAGACTTTCCTGCCGCTGGTTGATCTGGTCCAGGAAGCTGAGGACA
CCCCCAGGCTCACTGGGGACCCCATGGTCGGGCCAGCTCAGGTACTGGTAATGCCAGATCTCCCGAATCA
GGTCTCCATTGTCCAGCGGGGAGACCTGTAAGGTACGGAGTTTGTATTCGGTTGTGTCATGCTCCCCGCA
GTTGGTCACAGAGTAAGGCCCATAAGCACGCTGCA
