>Addgene plasmid #21803 | pcDNA-Dest53-SHP-1 S591D | addgene partial sequence | sequence record 27564 | 21803 with GFP-F
NGCAGGATGACTCTCAAAGCGGTTCCGGACCGGATCAAACAAGTTTGTACAAAAAAGCAGGCTCCGCGGC
CGCCCCCTTCACCATGGTGAGGTGGTTTCACCGAGACCTCAGTGGGCTGGATGCAGAGACCCTGCTCAAG
GGCCGAGGTGTCCACGGTAGCTTCCTGGCTCGGCCCAGTCGCAAGAACCAGGGTGACTTCTCGCTCTCCG
TCAGGGTGGGGGATCAGGTGACCCATATTCGGATCCAGAACTCAGGGGATTTCTATGACCTGTATGGAGG
GGAGAAGTTTGCGACTCTGACAGAGCTGGTGGAGTACTACACTCAGCAGCAGGGTGTCCTGCAGGACCGC
GACGGCACCATCATCCACCTCAAGTACCCGCTGAACTGCTCCGATCCCACTAGTGAGAGGTGGTACCATG
GCCACATGTCTGGCGGGCAGGCAGAGACGCTGCTGCAGGCCAAGGGCGAGCCCTGGACGTTTCTTGTGCG
TGAGAGCCTCAGCCAGCCTGGAGACTTCGTGCTTTCTGTGCTCAGTGACCAGCCCAAGGCTGGCCCAGGC
TCCCCGCTCAGGGTCACCCACATCAAGGTCATGTGCGAGGGTGGACGCTACACAGTGGGTGGTTTGGAGA
CCTTCGACAGCCTCACGGACCTGGTGGAGCATTTCAAGAAGACGGGATTGANGAGGCTCAGGCGCTTTGT
CTACTGCGGCACCGTACTATGCCCGAGGTGATGCGCTGA
